>Addgene plasmid #25639 | pLKO-PTEN-shRNA-3001 | addgene full sequence | sequence record 157181 | Addgene NGS results
AGCGCCCAATACGCAAACCGCCTCTCCCCGCGCGTTGGCCGATTCATTAATGCAGCTGGCACGACAGGTT
TCCCGACTGGAAAGCGGGCAGTGAGCGCAACGCAATTAATGTGAGTTAGCTCACTCATTAGGCACCCCAG
GCTTTACACTTTATGCTTCCGGCTCGTATGTTGTGTGGAATTGTGAGCGGATAACAATTTCACACAGGAA
ACAGCTATGACCATGATTACGCCAAGCGCGCAATTAACCCTCACTAAAGGGAACAAAAGCTGGAGCTGCA
AGCTTAATGTAGTCTTATGCAATACTCTTGTAGTCTTGCAACATGGTAACGATGAGTTAGCAACATGCCT
TACAAGGAGAGAAAAAGCACCGTGCATGCCGATTGGTGGAAGTAAGGTGGTACGATCGTGCCTTATTAGG
AAGGCAACAGACGGGTCTGACATGGATTGGACGAACCACTGAATTGCCGCATTGCAGAGATATTGTATTT
AAGTGCCTAGCTCGATACATAAACGGGTCTCTCTGGTTAGACCAGATCTGAGCCTGGGAGCTCTCTGGCT
AACTAGGGAACCCACTGCTTAAGCCTCAATAAAGCTTGCCTTGAGTGCTTCAAGTAGTGTGTGCCCGTCT
GTTGTGTGACTCTGGTAACTAGAGATCCCTCAGACCCTTTTAGTCAGTGTGGAAAATCTCTAGCAGTGGC
GCCCGAACAGGGACTTGAAAGCGAAAGGGAAACCAGAGGAGCTCTCTCGACGCAGGACTCGGCTTGCTGA
AGCGCGCACGGCAAGAGGCGAGGGGCGGCGACTGGTGAGTACGCCAAAAATTTTGACTAGCGGAGGCTAG
AAGGAGAGAGATGGGTGCGAGAGCGTCAGTATTAAGCGGGGGAGAATTAGATCGCGATGGGAAAAAATTC
GGTTAAGGCCAGGGGGAAAGAAAAAATATAAATTAAAACATATAGTATGGGCAAGCAGGGAGCTAGAACG
ATTCGCAGTTAATCCTGGCCTGTTAGAAACATCAGAAGGCTGTAGACAAATACTGGGACAGCTACAACCA
TCCCTTCAGACAGGATCAGAAGAACTTAGATCATTATATAATACAGTAGCAACCCTCTATTGTGTGCATC
AAAGGATAGAGATAAAAGACACCAAGGAAGCTTTAGACAAGATAGAGGAAGAGCAAAACAAAAGTAAGAC
CACCGCACAGCAAGCGGCCGCTGATCTTCAGACCTGGAGGAGGAGATATGAGGGACAATTGGAGAAGTGA
ATTATATAAATATAAAGTAGTAAAAATTGAACCATTAGGAGTAGCACCCACCAAGGCAAAGAGAAGAGTG
GTGCAGAGAGAAAAAAGAGCAGTGGGAATAGGAGCTTTGTTCCTTGGGTTCTTGGGAGCAGCAGGAAGCA
CTATGGGCGCAGCGTCAATGACGCTGACGGTACAGGCCAGACAATTATTGTCTGGTATAGTGCAGCAGCA
GAACAATTTGCTGAGGGCTATTGAGGCGCAACAGCATCTGTTGCAACTCACAGTCTGGGGCATCAAGCAG
CTCCAGGCAAGAATCCTGGCTGTGGAAAGATACCTAAAGGATCAACAGCTCCTGGGGATTTGGGGTTGCT
CTGGAAAACTCATTTGCACCACTGCTGTGCCTTGGAATGCTAGTTGGAGTAATAAATCTCTGGAACAGAT
TTGGAATCACACGACCTGGATGGAGTGGGACAGAGAAATTAACAATTACACAAGCTTAATACACTCCTTA
ATTGAAGAATCGCAAAACCAGCAAGAAAAGAATGAACAAGAATTATTGGAATTAGATAAATGGGCAAGTT
TGTGGAATTGGTTTAACATAACAAATTGGCTGTGGTATATAAAATTATTCATAATGATAGTAGGAGGCTT
GGTAGGTTTAAGAATAGTTTTTGCTGTACTTTCTATAGTGAATAGAGTTAGGCAGGGATATTCACCATTA
TCGTTTCAGACCCACCTCCCAACCCCGAGGGGACCCGACAGGCCCGAAGGAATAGAAGAAGAAGGTGGAG
AGAGAGACAGAGACAGATCCATTCGATTAGTGAACGGATCTCGACGGTATCGATCACGAGACTAGCCTCG
AGCGGCCGCCCCCTTCACCGAGGGCCTATTTCCCATGATTCCTTCATATTTGCATATACGATACAAGGCT
GTTAGAGAGATAATTGGAATTAATTTGACTGTAAACACAAAGATATTAGTACAAAATACGTGACGTAGAA
AGTAATAATTTCTTGGGTAGTTTGCAGTTTTAAAATTATGTTTTAAAATGGACTATCATATGCTTACCGT
AACTTGAAAGTATTTCGATTTCTTGGCTTTATATATCTTGTGGAAAGGACGAAACACCGGCCACAAATGA
AGGGATATAAACTCGAGTTTATATCCCTTCATTTGTGGTTTTTAATTCTCGACCTCGAGACAAATGGCAG
TATTCATCCACAATTTTAAAAGAAAAGGGGGGATTGGGGGGTACAGTGCAGGGGAAAGAATAGTAGACAT
AATAGCAACAGACATACAAACTAAAGAATTACAAAAACAAATTACAAAAATTCAAAATTTTCGGGTTTAT
TACAGGGACAGCAGAGATCCACTTTGGCCGCGGCTCGAGGGGGTTGGGGTTGCGCCTTTTCCAAGGCAGC
CCTGGGTTTGCGCAGGGACGCGGCTGCTCTGGGCGTGGTTCCGGGAAACGCAGCGGCGCCGACCCTGGGT
CTCGCACATTCTTCACGTCCGTTCGCAGCGTCACCCGGATCTTCGCCGCTACCCTTGTGGGCCCCCCGGC
GACGCTTCCTGCTCCGCCCCTAAGTCGGGAAGGTTCCTTGCGGTTCGCGGCGTGCCGGACGTGACAAACG
GAAGCCGCACGTCTCACTAGTACCCTCGCAGACGGACAGCGCCAGGGAGCAATGGCAGCGCGCCGACCGC
GATGGGCTGTGGCCAATAGCGGCTGCTCAGCAGGGCGCGCCGAGAGCAGCGGCCGGGAAGGGGCGGTGCG
GGAGGCGGGGTGTGGGGCGGTAGTGTGGGCCCTGTTCCTGCCCGCGCGGTGTTCCGCATTCTGCAAGCCT
CCGGAGCGCACGTCGGCAGTCGGCTCCCTCGTTGACCGAATCACCGACCTCTCTCCCCAGGGGGATCCAC
CGGAGCTTACCATGACCGAGTACAAGCCCACGGTGCGCCTCGCCACCCGCGACGACGTCCCCAGGGCCGT
ACGCACCCTCGCCGCCGCGTTCGCCGACTACCCCGCCACGCGCCACACCGTCGATCCGGACCGCCACATC
GAGCGGGTCACCGAGCTGCAAGAACTCTTCCTCACGCGCGTCGGGCTCGACATCGGCAAGGTGTGGGTCG
CGGACGACGGCGCCGCGGTGGCGGTCTGGACCACGCCGGAGAGCGTCGAAGCGGGGGCGGTGTTCGCCGA
GATCGGCCCGCGCATGGCCGAGTTGAGCGGTTCCCGGCTGGCCGCGCAGCAACAGATGGAAGGCCTCCTG
GCGCCGCACCGGCCCAAGGAGCCCGCGTGGTTCCTGGCCACCGTCGGCGTCTCGCCCGACCACCAGGGCA
AGGGTCTGGGCAGCGCCGTCGTGCTCCCCGGAGTGGAGGCGGCCGAGCGCGCCGGGGTGCCCGCCTTCCT
GGAGACCTCCGCGCCCCGCAACCTCCCCTTCTACGAGCGGCTCGGCTTCACCGTCACCGCCGACGTCGAG
GTGCCCGAAGGACCGCGCACCTGGTGCATGACCCGCAAGCCCGGTGCCTGACGCCCGCCCCACGACCCGC
AGCGCCCGACCGAAAGGAGCGCACGACCCCATGCATCGGTACCTTTAAGACCAATGACTTACAAGGCAGC
TGTAGATCTTAGCCACTTTTTAAAAGAAAAGGGGGGACTGGAAGGGCTAATTCACTCCCAACGAAGACAA
GATCTGCTTTTTGCTTGTACTGGGTCTCTCTGGTTAGACCAGATCTGAGCCTGGGAGCTCTCTGGCTAAC
TAGGGAACCCACTGCTTAAGCCTCAATAAAGCTTGCCTTGAGTGCTTCAAGTAGTGTGTGCCCGTCTGTT
GTGTGACTCTGGTAACTAGAGATCCCTCAGACCCTTTTAGTCAGTGTGGAAAATCTCTAGCAGTAGTAGT
TCATGTCATCTTATTATTCAGTATTTATAACTTGCAAAGAAATGAATATCAGAGAGTGAGAGGAACTTGT
TTATTGCAGCTTATAATGGTTACAAATAAAGCAATAGCATCACAAATTTCACAAATAAAGCATTTTTTTC
ACTGCATTCTAGTTGTGGTTTGTCCAAACTCATCAATGTATCTTATCATGTCTGGCTCTAGCTATCCCGC
CCCTAACTCCGCCCATCCCGCCCCTAACTCCGCCCAGTTCCGCCCATTCTCCGCCCCATGGCTGACTAAT
TTTTTTTATTTATGCAGAGGCCGAGGCCGCCTCGGCCTCTGAGCTATTCCAGAAGTAGTGAGGAGGCTTT
TTTGGAGGCCTAGGGACGTACCCAATTCGCCCTATAGTGAGTCGTATTACGCGCGCTCACTGGCCGTCGT
TTTACAACGTCGTGACTGGGAAAACCCTGGCGTTACCCAACTTAATCGCCTTGCAGCACATCCCCCTTTC
GCCAGCTGGCGTAATAGCGAAGAGGCCCGCACCGATCGCCCTTCCCAACAGTTGCGCAGCCTGAATGGCG
AATGGG
[124 nt withheld, positions 4697-4820]
C
[91 nt withheld, positions 4822-4912]
A
[49 nt withheld, positions 4914-4962]
CCTTTGACGTTGGAGTCCACGTTCTTT
[37 nt withheld, positions 4990-5026]
ACCCTATCTCGGTCTATTCTTTTGATTTATAAGGGATTTTGCCGATTTCGGCCTATTGGTTAAAAAATGA
GCTGATTTAACAAAAATTTAACGCGAATTTTAACAAAATATTAACGCTTACAATTTAGGTGGCACTTTTC
GGGGAAATGTGCGCGGAACCCCTATTTGTTTATTTTTCTAAATACATTCAAATATGTATCCGCTCATGAG
ACAATAACCCTGATAAATGCTTCAATAATATTGAAAAAGGAAGAGTATGAGTATTCAACATTTCCGTGTC
GCCCTTATTCCCTTTTTTGCGGCATTTTGCCTTCCTGTTTTTGCTCACCCAGAAACGCTGGTGAAAGTAA
AAGATGCTGAAGATCAGTTGGGTGCACGAGTGGGTTACATCGAACTGGATCTCAACAGCGGTAAGATCCT
TGAGAGTTTTCGCCCCGAAGAACGTTTTCCAATGATGAGCACTTTTAAAGTTCTGCTATGTGGCGCGGTA
TTATCCCGTATTGACGCCGGGCAAGAGCAACTCGGTCGCCGCATACACTATTCTCAGAATGACTTGGTTG
AGTACTCACCAGTCACAGAAAAGCATCTTACGGATGGCATGACAGTAAGAGAATTATGCAGTGCTGCCAT
AACCATGAGTGATAACACTGCGGCCAACTTACTTCTGACAACGATCGGAGGACCGAAGGAGCTAACCGCT
TTTTTGCACAACATGGGGGATCATGTAACTCGCCTTGATCGTTGGGAACCGGAGCTGAATGAAGCCATAC
CAAACGACGAGCGTGACACCACGATGCCTGTAGCAATGGCAACAACGTTGCGCAAACTATTAACTGGCGA
ACTACTTACTCTAGCTTCCCGGCAACAATTAATAGACTGGATGGAGGCGGATAAAGTTGCAGGACCACTT
CTGCGCTCGGCCCTTCCGGCTGGCTGGTTTATTGCTGATAAATCTGGAGCCGGTGAGCGTGGGTCTCGCG
GTATCATTGCAGCACTGGGGCCAGATGGTAAGCCCTCCCGTATCGTAGTTATCTACACGACGGGGAGTCA
GGCAACTATGGATGAACGAAATAGACAGATCGCTGAGATAGGTGCCTCACTGATTAAGCATTGGTAACTG
TCAGACCAAGTTTACTCATATATACTTTAGATTGATTTAAAACTTCATTTTTAATTTAAAAGGATCTAGG
TGAAGATCCTTTTTGATAATCTCATGACCAAAATCCCTTAACGTGAGTTTTCGTTCCACTGAGCGTCAGA
CCCCGTAGAAAAGATCAAAGGATCTTCTTGAGATCCTTTTTTTCTGCGCGTAATCTGCTGCTTGCAAACA
AAAAAACCACCGCTACCAGCGGTGGTTTGTTTGCCGGATCAAGAGCTACCAACTCTTTTTCCGAAGGTAA
CTGGCTTCAGCAGAGCGCAGATACCAAATACTGTTCTTCTAGTGTAGCCGTAGTTAGGCCACCACTTCAA
GAACTCTGTAGCACCGCCTACATACCTCGCTCTGCTAATCCTGTTACCAGTGGCTGCTGCCAGTGGCGAT
AAGTCGTGTCTTACCGGGTTGGACTCAAGACGATAGTTACCGGATAAGGCGCAGCGGTCGGGCTGAACGG
GGGGTTCGTGCACACAGCCCAGCTTGGAGCGAACGACCTACACCGAACTGAGATACCTACAGCGTGAGCT
ATGAGAAAGCGCCACGCTTCCCGAAGGGAGAAAGGCGGACAGGTATCCGGTAAGCGGCAGGGTCGGAACA
GGAGAGCGCACGAGGGAGCTTCCAGGGGGAAACGCCTGGTATCTTTATAGTCCTGTCGGGTTTCGCCACC
TCTGACTTGAGCGTCGATTTTTGTGATGCTCGTCAGGGGGGCGGAGCCTATGGAAAAACGCCAGCAACGC
GGCCTTTTTACGGTTCCTGGCCTTTTGCTGGCCTTTTGCTCACATGTTCTTTCCTGCGTTATCCCCTGAT
TCTGTGGATAACCGTATTACCGCCTTTGAGTGAGCTGATACCGCTCGCCGCAGCCGAACGACCGAGCGCA
GCGAGTCAGTGAGCGAGGAAGCGGAAG
Features (pLannotate 1.2.2; 25 found; start..end, strand, type, name):
      2..94      +  CDS            lacI (fragment): lac repressor; lacI; The lac repressor binds to the lac operator to inhibit transcription in E. coli. This inhibition can be relieved by adding lactose or isopropyl-β-D-thiogalactopyranoside (IPTG).
    107..128     +  protein_bind   CAP binding site: CAP binding activates transcription in the presence of cAMP. E. coli catabolite activator protein
    143..173     +  promoter       lac promoter: promoter for the E. coli lac operon
    181..197     +  protein_bind   lac operator: The lac repressor binds to the lac operator to inhibit transcription in E. coli. This inhibition can be relieved by adding lactose or isopropyl-β-D-thiogalactopyranoside (IPTG). lac repressor encoded by lacI
    242..260     +  promoter       T3 promoter: promoter for bacteriophage T3 RNA polymerase
    288..514     +  promoter       RSV promoter: Rous sarcoma virus enhancer/promoter
    515..695     +  LTR            5' LTR (truncated): truncated 5' long terminal repeat (LTR) from HIV-1
    742..867     +  misc_feature   HIV-1 Ψ: packaging signal of human immunodeficiency virus type 1
    851..1214    +  CDS            HIV-1 gag (fragment): gag protein from human immunodeficiency virus 1; gag
   1360..1593    +  misc_feature   RRE: The Rev response element (RRE) of HIV-1 allows for Rev-dependent mRNA export from the nucleus to the cytoplasm.
   1970..2070    +  CDS            Rev (fragment): human immunodeficiency virus 1 (HIV-1) Rev protein; rev; enhances nuclear export of unspliced and incompletely spliced viral mRNAs
   2120..2360    +  promoter       U6 promoter: RNA polymerase III promoter for human U6 snRNA
   2464..2581    +  misc_feature   cPPT/CTS: central polypurine tract and central termination sequence of HIV-1
   2630..3140    +  promoter       hPGK promoter: human phosphoglycerate kinase 1 promoter
   3162..3761    +  CDS            PuroR: puromycin N-acetyltransferase; pac from Streptomyces alboniger; confers resistance to puromycin
   3804..3887    +  CDS            nef (fragment): NEF_HV1Z2 - Experimental evidence at protein level: Swiss-Prot protein existence level 1. Extracellular Nef protein targets CD4(+) T-lymphocytes for apoptosis by interacting with CXCR4 surface receptors. From Human immunodeficiency virus type 1 group M subtype D (isolate Z2/CDC-Z34) (HIV-1).
   3889..4122    +  LTR            3' LTR (ΔU3): self-inactivating 3' long terminal repeat (LTR) from HIV-1
   4194..4315    +  polyA_signal   SV40 poly(A) signal: SV40 polyadenylation signal
   4355..4490    +  rep_origin     SV40 ori: SV40 origin of replication
   4511..4529    -  promoter       T7 promoter: promoter for bacteriophage T7 RNA polymerase
   4537..4692    +  CDS            lacZα (fragment): LacZα fragment of β-galactosidase; lacZ fragment
   4697..5125    +  rep_origin     f1 ori (sequence partly withheld): f1 bacteriophage origin of replication; arrow indicates direction of (+) strand synthesis
   5178..5282    +  promoter       AmpR promoter: bla
   5283..6143    +  CDS            AmpR: β-lactamase; bla; confers resistance to ampicillin, carbenicillin, and related antibiotics
   6314..6902    +  rep_origin     ori: high-copy-number ColE1/pMB1/pBR322/pUC origin of replication
