[The description below was written by a language model from this plasmid's Addgene catalogue record and pLannotate feature annotations shown in this document.]
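Description:
pLKO-PTEN-shRNA-3001 is a lentiviral RNAi plasmid built on the pLKO.1 puro backbone. It is designed to knock down human PTEN in mammalian cells by stable expression of a short hairpin RNA. The sequenced record is about 7.1 kb. In bacteria the plasmid is maintained at high copy from a ColE1/pUC-type origin and selected with ampicillin through the β-lactamase gene. An f1 origin, an SV40 origin, T3 and T7 promoters, and remnants of lac sequences (lacI and lacZα fragments, lac promoter and operator) are carried over from the backbone. The recorded bacterial host is a recombination-deficient strain, as is usual for plasmids with repeated LTRs.

The transfer cassette has a third-generation, self-inactivating layout. A chimeric RSV promoter fused to a truncated HIV-1 5' LTR drives production of the genomic RNA in packaging cells. This is followed by the Ψ packaging signal with a gag fragment, the Rev response element for Rev-dependent nuclear export, and a cPPT/CTS element that aids nuclear import. The cassette ends in a ΔU3 3' LTR, which inactivates LTR promoter activity after integration, and an SV40 poly(A) signal lies downstream.

Between the LTRs, the human U6 RNA polymerase III promoter transcribes the PTEN-directed hairpin, which was inserted by restriction cloning and derives from The RNAi Consortium collection. The feature table does not annotate the hairpin itself, but it would sit just downstream of U6. A separate human PGK promoter drives puromycin N-acetyltransferase, so transduced or transfected cells can be selected with puromycin. The associated publication concerns p53-dependent growth suppression caused by PTEN or PIK3CA mutations in human cells, which fits use of this plasmid for PTEN loss-of-function studies.
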