Addgene plasmid #25639: pLKO-PTEN-shRNA-3001
Depositing lab: Todd Waldman. Depositing organization: Georgetown University. Publication: Activation of p53-dependent growth suppression in human cells by mutations in PTEN or PIK3CA. Kim JS, Lee C, Bonifant CL, Ressom H, Waldman T. Mol Cell Biol. 2007 Jan . 27(2):662-77. 10.1128/MCB.00537-06 PubMed 17060456.
Backbone
  Vector backbone: pLKO.1 puro
  Backbone size w/o insert (bp): 7032
  Vector type: Mammalian Expression, Lentiviral, RNAi
  Selectable markers: Puromycin
Growth in bacteria
  Bacterial resistance: Ampicillin, 100 μg/mL
  Growth temperature: 37°C
  Growth strain: Stbl3
  Copy number: High Copy
Gene/Insert
  Gene/Insert name: PTEN-shRNA-3001
  gRNA/shRNA sequence: CCGGCCACAAATGAAGGGATATAAACTCGAGTTTATATCCCTTCATTTGTGGTTTTT
  Species: H. sapiens (human)
  Insert size (bp): 42
  GenBank ID: NM_000314
  Entrez Gene: PTEN (a.k.a. 10q23del, BZS, CWS1, DEC, GLM2, MHAM, MMAC1, PTEN1, PTENbeta, PTENgama, TEP1)
  Cloning method: Restriction Enzyme
  Sequencing primers: 5′ LKO.1 5'
Resource information
  A portion of this plasmid was derived from a plasmid made by: The RNAi Consortium (TRC), MISSION shRNA
Terms and licenses: Academic/Nonprofit Terms; Industry Terms: Not Available to Industry
How to cite: pLKO-PTEN-shRNA-3001 was a gift from Todd Waldman (Addgene plasmid # 25639 ; http://n2t.net/addgene:25639 ; RRID:Addgene_25639)
