>Addgene plasmid #25639 | pLKO-PTEN-shRNA-3001 | depositor partial sequence | sequence record 12034 | Author sequence
CCGGCCACAAATGAAGGGATATAAACTCGAGTTTATATCCCTTCATTTGTGGTTTTT
