>Addgene plasmid #25639 | pLKO-PTEN-shRNA-3001 | addgene partial sequence | sequence record 31618 | 25639 with LKO1-5
CTTGGCTTTATATATCTTGTGGAAGGACGAAACACCGGCCACAAATGAAGGGATATAAACTCGAGTTTAT
ATCCCTTCATTTGTGGTTTTTAATTCTCGACCTCGAGACAAATGGCAGTATTCATCCACAATTTTAAAAG
AAAAGGGGGGATTGGGGGGTACAGTGCAGGGGAAAGAATAGTAGACATAATAGCAACAGACATACAAACT
AAAGAATTACAAAAACAAATTACAAAAATTCAAAATTTTCGGGTTTATTACAGGGACAGCAGAGATCCAC
TTTGGCCGCGGCTCGAGGGGGTTGGGGTTGCGCCTTTTCCAAGGCAGCCCTGGGTTTGCGCAGGGACGCG
GCTGCTCTGGGCGTGGTTCCGGGAAACGCAGCGGCGCCGACCCTGGGTCTCGCACATTCTTCACGTCCGT
TCGCAGCGTCACCCGGATCTTCGCCGCTACCCTTGTGGGCCCCCCGGCGACGCTTCCTGCTCCGCCCCTA
AGTCGGGAAGGTTCCTTGCGGTTCGCGGCGTGCCGGACGTGACAAACGGAAGCCGCACGTCTCACTAGTA
CCCTCGCAGACGGACAGCGCCAGGGAGCAATGGCAGCGCGCCGACCGCGATGGGCTGTGGCCAATAGCGG
CTGCTCAGCAGGGCGCGCCGAGAGCAGCGGCCGGGAAGGGGCGGTGCGGGAGGCGGGGTGTGGGGCGGTA
GTGTGGGCCCTGTTCCTGCCCGCGCGGTGTTCCGCATTCTGCAAGCCTCCGGAGCGCACGTCGGCAGTCG
GCTCCCTCGTTGACCGAATCACCGACCTCTCTCCCCAGGGGGATCCACCGGAGCTTACCATGACCGAGTA
CAAGCCCACGGTGCGCCTCGCCACCCGCGACGACGT
